>Addgene plasmid #230451 | AiP13034 - pAAV-AiE0468m_3xC1-minBG-SYFP2-WPRE3-BGHpA (Alias: CN3034) | addgene full sequence | sequence record 470834 | Addgene NGS Result
CCTGCAGGCAGCTGCGCGCTCGCTCGCTCACTGAGGCCGCCCGGGCGTCGGGCGACCTTTGGTCGCCCGG
CCTCAGTGAGCGAGCGAGCGCGCAGAGAGGGAGTGGCCAACTCCATCACTAGGGGTTCCTGCGGCCGCAC
GCGTGTTGCTTGATTCTCCCCAATAAACACCCTGAAGTCTCATCAAACTGCTCATTTATTTTCCTGTAAA
TGCTTCTATTGCTAACCAGGCCTTGGCCATTTTTCCCATGGGAAATGGAGTTGTTGGCTTCCCCTGGTTC
CTGTTCACCATCCAGGAAGTCGAATAAATAATGACCGTAGCCCATACTGGTGGGATGGATACAGGAGGAG
GACTGAAAGCAGGAGAATATCAAACCCATCAAAAATCACCGAGATCAGTGCAAAGACTGAAGGTTGCTTG
ATTCTCCCCAATAAACACCCTGAAGTCTCATCAAACTGCTCATTTATTTTCCTGTAAATGCTTCTATTGC
TAACCAGGCCTTGGCCATTTTTCCCATGGGAAATGGAGTTGTTGGCTTCCCCTGGTTCCTGTTCACCATC
CAGGAAGTCGAATAAATAATGACCGTAGCCCATACTGGTGGGATGGATACAGGAGGAGGACTGAAAGCAG
GAGAATATCAAACCCATCAAAAATCACCGAGATCAGTGCAAAGACTGAAGGTTGCTTGATTCTCCCCAAT
AAACACCCTGAAGTCTCATCAAACTGCTCATTTATTTTCCTGTAAATGCTTCTATTGCTAACCAGGCCTT
GGCCATTTTTCCCATGGGAAATGGAGTTGTTGGCTTCCCCTGGTTCCTGTTCACCATCCAGGAAGTCGAA
TAAATAATGACCGTAGCCCATACTGGTGGGATGGATACAGGAGGAGGACTGAAAGCAGGAGAATATCAAA
CCCATCAAAAATCACCGAGATCAGTGCAAAGACTGAAGGAGCTCGGGCTGGGCATAAAAGTCAGGGCAGA
GCCATCTATTGCTTACATTTGCTTCTGGGATCCAGATCTTTCGAAGCTAGCGCTACCGGTCGCCACCATG
GTGAGCAAGGGCGAGGAGCTGTTCACCGGGGTGGTGCCCATCCTGGTCGAGCTGGACGGCGACGTAAACG
GCCACAAGTTCAGCGTGTCCGGCGAGGGCGAGGGCGATGCCACCTACGGCAAGCTGACCCTGAAGCTGAT
CTGCACCACCGGCAAGCTGCCCGTGCCCTGGCCCACCCTCGTGACCACCCTGGGCTACGGCGTGCAGTGC
TTCGCCCGCTACCCCGACCACATGAAGCAGCACGACTTCTTCAAGTCCGCCATGCCCGAAGGCTACGTCC
AGGAGCGCACCATCTTCTTCAAGGACGACGGCAACTACAAGACCCGCGCCGAGGTGAAGTTCGAGGGCGA
CACCCTGGTGAACCGCATCGAGCTGAAGGGCATCGACTTCAAGGAGGACGGCAACATCCTGGGGCACAAG
CTGGAGTACAACTACAACAGCCACAACGTCTATATCACCGCCGACAAGCAGAAGAACGGCATCAAGGCCA
ACTTCAAGATCCGCCACAACATCGAGGACGGCGGCGTGCAGCTCGCCGACCACTACCAGCAGAACACCCC
CATCGGCGACGGCCCCGTGCTGCTGCCCGACAACCACTACCTGAGCTACCAGTCCAAGCTGAGCAAAGAC
CCCAACGAGAAGCGCGATCACATGGTCCTGCTGGAGTTCGTGACCGCCGCCGGGATCACTCTCGGCATGG
ACGAGCTGTACAAGTAAGTCGACGGCGCGCCGCGGCCGCGAATTCGATATCATAATCAACCTCTGGATTA
CAAAATTTGTGAAAGATTGACTGGTATTCTTAACTATGTTGCTCCTTTTACGCTATGTGGATACGCTGCT
TTAATGCCTTTGTATCATGCTATTGCTTCCCGTATGGCTTTCATTTTCTCCTCCTTGTATAAATCCTGGT
TAGTTCTTGCCACGGCGGAACTCATCGCCGCCTGCCTTGCCCGCTGCTGGACAGGGGCTCGGCTGTTGGG
CACTGACAATTCCGTGGCTCGAGAGATCTTCGACTGTGCCTTCTAGTTGCCAGCCATCTGTTGTTTGCCC
CTCCCCCGTGCCTTCCTTGACCCTGGAAGGTGCCACTCCCACTGTCCTTTCCTAATAAAATGAGGAAATT
GCATCGCATTGTCTGAGTAGGTGTCATTCTATTCTGGGGGGTGGGGTGGGGCAGGACAGCAAGGGGGAGG
ATTGGGAAGACAATAGCAGGCATGAGATCTCACGTGCGGACCGAGCGGCCGCAGGAACCCCTAGTGATGG
AGTTGGCCACTCCCTCTCTGCGCGCTCGCTCGCTCACTGAGGCCGGGCGACCAAAGGTCGCCCGACGCCC
GGGCTTTGCCCGGGCGGCCTCAGTGAGCGAGCGAGCGCGCAGCTGCCTGCAGGGGCGCCTGATGCGGTAT
TTTCTCCTTACGCATCTGTGCGGTATTTCACACCGCATA
[95 nt withheld, positions 2490-2584]
T
[46 nt withheld, positions 2586-2631]
C
[141 nt withheld, positions 2633-2773]
CCTTTGACGTTGGAGTCCACGTTCTTT
[37 nt withheld, positions 2801-2837]
ACTCTATCTCGGGCTATTCTTTTGATTTATAAGGGATTTTGCCGATTTCGGTCTATTGGTTAAAAAATGA
GCTGATTTAACAAAAATTTAACGCGAATTTTAACAAAATATTAACGTTTACAATTTTATGGTGCACTCTC
AGTACAATCTGCTCTGATGCCGCATAGTTAAGCCAGCCCCGACACCCGCCAACACCCGCTGACGCGCCCT
GACGGGCTTGTCTGCTCCCGGCATCCGCTTACAGACAAGCTGTGACCGTCTCCGGGAGCTGCATGTGTCA
GAGGTTTTCACCGTCATCACCGAAACGCGCGAGACGAAAGGGCCTCGTGATACGCCTATTTTTATAGGTT
AATGTCATGATAATAATGGTTTCTTAGACGTCAGGTGGCACTTTTCGGGGAAATGTGCGCGGAACCCCTA
TTTGTTTATTTTTCTAAATACATTCAAATATGTATCCGCTCATGAGACAATAACCCTGATAAATGCTTCA
ATAATATTGAAAAAGGAAGAGTATGAGTATTCAACATTTCCGTGTCGCCCTTATTCCCTTTTTTGCGGCA
TTTTGCCTTCCTGTTTTTGCTCACCCAGAAACGCTGGTGAAAGTAAAAGATGCTGAAGATCAGTTGGGTG
CACGAGTGGGTTACATCGAACTGGATCTCAACAGCGGTAAGATCCTTGAGAGTTTTCGCCCCGAAGAACG
TTTTCCAATGATGAGCACTTTTAAAGTTCTGCTATGTGGCGCGGTATTATCCCGTATTGACGCCGGGCAA
GAGCAACTCGGTCGCCGCATACACTATTCTCAGAATGACTTGGTTGAGTACTCACCAGTCACAGAAAAGC
ATCTTACGGATGGCATGACAGTAAGAGAATTATGCAGTGCTGCCATAACCATGAGTGATAACACTGCGGC
CAACTTACTTCTGACAACGATCGGAGGACCGAAGGAGCTAACCGCTTTTTTGCACAACATGGGGGATCAT
GTAACTCGCCTTGATCGTTGGGAACCGGAGCTGAATGAAGCCATACCAAACGACGAGCGTGACACCACGA
TGCCTGTAGCAATGGCAACAACGTTGCGCAAACTATTAACTGGCGAACTACTTACTCTAGCTTCCCGGCA
ACAATTAATAGACTGGATGGAGGCGGATAAAGTTGCAGGACCACTTCTGCGCTCGGCCCTTCCGGCTGGC
TGGTTTATTGCTGATAAATCTGGAGCCGGTGAGCGTGGGTCTCGCGGTATCATTGCAGCACTGGGGCCAG
ATGGTAAGCCCTCCCGTATCGTAGTTATCTACACGACGGGGAGTCAGGCAACTATGGATGAACGAAATAG
ACAGATCGCTGAGATAGGTGCCTCACTGATTAAGCATTGGTAACTGTCAGACCAAGTTTACTCATATATA
CTTTAGATTGATTTAAAACTTCATTTTTAATTTAAAAGGATCTAGGTGAAGATCCTTTTTGATAATCTCA
TGACCAAAATCCCTTAACGTGAGTTTTCGTTCCACTGAGCGTCAGACCCCGTAGAAAAGATCAAAGGATC
TTCTTGAGATCCTTTTTTTCTGCGCGTAATCTGCTGCTTGCAAACAAAAAAACCACCGCTACCAGCGGTG
GTTTGTTTGCCGGATCAAGAGCTACCAACTCTTTTTCCGAAGGTAACTGGCTTCAGCAGAGCGCAGATAC
CAAATACTGTTCTTCTAGTGTAGCCGTAGTTAGGCCACCACTTCAAGAACTCTGTAGCACCGCCTACATA
CCTCGCTCTGCTAATCCTGTTACCAGTGGCTGCTGCCAGTGGCGATAAGTCGTGTCTTACCGGGTTGGAC
TCAAGACGATAGTTACCGGATAAGGCGCAGCGGTCGGGCTGAACGGGGGGTTCGTGCACACAGCCCAGCT
TGGAGCGAACGACCTACACCGAACTGAGATACCTACAGCGTGAGCTATGAGAAAGCGCCACGCTTCCCGA
AGGGAGAAAGGCGGACAGGTATCCGGTAAGCGGCAGGGTCGGAACAGGAGAGCGCACGAGGGAGCTTCCA
GGGGGAAACGCCTGGTATCTTTATAGTCCTGTCGGGTTTCGCCACCTCTGACTTGAGCGTCGATTTTTGT
GATGCTCGTCAGGGGGGCGGAGCCTATGGAAAAACGCCAGCAACGCGGCCTTTTTACGGTTCCTGGCCTT
TTGCTGGCCTTTTGCTCACATGT
Features (pLannotate 1.2.2; 14 found; start..end, strand, type, name):
     12..39      +  repeat_region  AAV2 ITR (fragment): inverted terminal repeat of adeno-associated virus serotype 2 inverted
     68..95      +  repeat_region  AAV2 ITR (fragment): inverted terminal repeat of adeno-associated virus serotype 2 inverted
   1048..1764    +  CDS            SYFP2: SYFP2 is a basic (constitutively fluorescent) yellow fluorescent protein published in 2006, derived from Aequorea victoria. It is reported to be a very rapidly-maturing monomer with moderate acid sensitivity.
   1804..1961    +  misc_feature   WPRE (fragment): woodchuck hepatitis virus posttranscriptional regulatory element
   1967..2047    +  misc_feature   WPRE (fragment): woodchuck hepatitis virus posttranscriptional regulatory element
   2064..2175    +  polyA_signal   bGH poly(A) signal: bovine growth hormone polyadenylation signal
   2293..2433    +  repeat_region  AAV2 ITR: inverted terminal repeat of adeno-associated virus serotype 2 inverted
   2438..2489    -  misc_feature   bom (fragment): basis of mobility region from pBR322
   2508..2963    +  rep_origin     f1 ori (sequence partly withheld): f1 bacteriophage origin of replication; arrow indicates direction of (+) strand synthesis
   2964..3013    -  misc_feature   bom (fragment): basis of mobility region from pBR322
   3115..3150    -  CDS            rop (fragment): Rop protein, which maintains plasmids at low copy number; rop
   3245..3349    +  promoter       AmpR promoter: bla
   3350..4210    +  CDS            AmpR: β-lactamase; bla; confers resistance to ampicillin, carbenicillin, and related antibiotics
   4381..4969    +  rep_origin     ori: high-copy-number ColE1/pMB1/pBR322/pUC origin of replication
