[The description below was written by a language model from this plasmid's Addgene catalogue record and pLannotate feature annotations shown in this document.]
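Description:
AiP13034 - pAAV-AiE0468m_3xC1-minBG-SYFP2-WPRE3-BGHpA (alias CN3034) is an AAV transfer plasmid of about 5 kb built on a pAAV2 backbone, intended for packaging a reporter genome into recombinant adeno-associated virus for delivery to brain tissue. In bacteria it is maintained through a high-copy ColE1/pUC-type origin and selected with ampicillin via the β-lactamase gene and its own promoter. An f1 phage origin is also present, along with small remnants of the pBR322 bom and rop regions. The annotated sequence shows a full AAV2 inverted terminal repeat downstream of the cassette, but only short ITR fragments at the upstream end. This may reflect the difficulty of sequencing and annotating these repeats rather than a true truncation. ITRs are the cis elements needed for genome replication and encapsidation.

Between the ITRs, the expression cassette consists of the AiE0468m_3xC1 enhancer placed upstream of the minBG minimal promoter. Neither element was picked up by the automated annotation, but the unannotated stretch before the coding sequence is where they would lie. A minimal promoter has little activity on its own, so expression depends on the enhancer, which the record describes as designed to direct transgene expression to specific populations of brain cells. The particular population is not stated, and the name suggests a triplicated core of the enhancer, though the record does not spell this out. The payload is SYFP2, a rapidly maturing monomeric yellow fluorescent protein. It is followed by WPRE3, a shortened woodchuck posttranscriptional regulatory element (annotated as two WPRE fragments) that boosts transcript expression, and by the bovine growth hormone polyadenylation signal. The construct serves as a fluorescent reporter virus for labelling and evaluating enhancer-defined cell types, as part of a larger enhancer AAV toolkit for cortical cell types.
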