Addgene plasmid #230451: AiP13034 - pAAV-AiE0468m_3xC1-minBG-SYFP2-WPRE3-BGHpA (Alias: CN3034)
Purpose: AiE0468m_3xC1 is an enhancer sequence, designed to drive AAV-mediated transgene expression in specific populations of brain cells
Depositing lab: Allen Institute for Brain Science & Jonathan Ting. Depositing organization: Allen Institute. Publication: A suite of enhancer AAVs and transgenic mouse lines for genetic access to cortical cell types. Ben-Simon Y, Hooper M, Narayan S, Daigle TL, Dwivedi D, Way SW, Oster A, Stafford DA, Mich JK, Taormina MJ, Martinez RA, Opitz-Araya X, Roth JR, Alexander JR, Allen S, Amster A, Arbuckle J, Ayala A, Baker PM, Bakken TE, Barcelli T, Barta S, Bendrick J, Bertagnolli D, Bielstein C, Bishwakarma P, Bowlus J, Boyer G, Brouner K, Casian B, Casper T, Chakka AB, Chakrabarty R, Chance RK, Chavan S, Clark M, Colbert K, Collman F, Daniel S, Departee M, DiValentin P, Donadio N, Dotson N, Egdorf T, Fliss T, Gabitto M, Garcia J, Gary A, Gasperini M, Gloe J, Goldy J, Gore BB, Graybuck L, Greisman N, Haeseleer F, Halterman C, Haradon Z, Hastings SD, Helback O, Ho W, Hockemeyer D, Huang C, Huff S, Hunker A, Johansen N, Jones D, Juneau Z, Kalmbach B, Kannan M, Khem S, Kussick E, Kutsal R, Larsen R, Lee C, Lee AY, Leibly M, Lenz GH, Li S, Liang E, Lusk N, Madigan Z, Malloy J, Malone J, McCue R, Melchor J, Mollenkopf T, Moosman S, Morin E, Newman D, Ng L, Ngo K, Omstead V, Otto S, Oyama A, Pena N, Pham T, Phillips E, Pom CA, Potekhina L, Ransford S, Ray PL, Rette D, Reynoldson C, Rimorin C, Rocha D, Ruiz A, Sanchez REA, Sawyer L, Sedeno-Cortes A, Sevigny JP, Shapovalova N, Shepard N, Shulga L, Sigler AR, Siverts L, Soliman S, Somasundaram S, Staats B, Stewart K, Szelenyi E, Tieu M, Trader C, Tran A, van Velthoven CTJ, Walker M, Wang Y, Weed N, Wirthlin M, Wood T, Wynalda B, Yao Z, Zhou T, Ariza J, Dee N, Reding M, Ronellenfitch K, Mufti S, Sunkin SM, Smith KA, Esposito L, Waters J, Thyagarajan B, Yao S, Lein ES, Zeng H, Levi BP, Ngai J, Ting JT, Tasic B. Cell. 2025 May 16:S0092-8674(25)00513-6. doi: 10.1016/j.cell.2025.05.002. PubMed 40403729.
Backbone
  Vector backbone: pAAV2
  Vector type: AAV
Growth in bacteria
  Bacterial resistance: Ampicillin, 100 μg/mL
  Growth temperature: 37°C
  Growth strain: NEB Stable
  Copy number: High Copy
Gene/Insert
  Gene/Insert name: SYFP2
  Species: Synthetic
  Promoter: minBG
  Cloning method: Gibson Cloning
Terms and licenses: Academic/Nonprofit Terms; Industry Terms: Not Available to Industry
How to cite: AiP13034 - pAAV-AiE0468m_3xC1-minBG-SYFP2-WPRE3-BGHpA (Alias: CN3034) was a gift from Allen Institute for Brain Science & Jonathan Ting (Addgene plasmid # 230451 ; http://n2t.net/addgene:230451 ; RRID:Addgene_230451)
